>Addgene plasmid #189904 | p667-UBC-SRPK3-V5-miniTurbo_IDG-K | addgene full sequence | sequence record 373973 | Addgene NGS Result
AGGTGGCACTTTTCGGGGAAATGTGCGCGGAACCCCTATTTGTTTATTTTTCTAAATACATTCAAATATG
TATCCGCTCATGAGACAATAACCCTGATAAATGCTTCAATAATATTGAAAAAGGAAGAGTATGAGTATTC
AACATTTCCGTGTCGCCCTTATTCCCTTTTTTGCGGCATTTTGCCTTCCTGTTTTTGCTCACCCAGAAAC
GCTGGTGAAAGTAAAAGATGCTGAAGATCAGTTGGGTGCACGAGTGGGTTACATCGAACTGGATCTCAAC
AGCGGTAAGATCCTTGAGAGTTTTCGCCCCGAAGAACGTTTTCCAATGATGAGCACTTTTAAAGTTCTGC
TATGTGGCGCGGTATTATCCCGTATTGACGCCGGGCAAGAGCAACTCGGTCGCCGCATACACTATTCTCA
GAATGACTTGGTTGAGTACTCACCAGTCACAGAAAAGCATCTTACGGATGGCATGACAGTAAGAGAATTA
TGCAGTGCTGCCATAACCATGAGTGATAACACTGCGGCCAACTTACTTCTGACAACGATCGGAGGACCGA
AGGAGCTAACCGCTTTTTTGCACAACATGGGGGATCATGTAACTCGCCTTGATCGTTGGGAACCGGAGCT
GAATGAAGCCATACCAAACGACGAGCGTGACACCACGATGCCTGTAGCAATGGCAACAACGTTGCGCAAA
CTATTAACTGGCGAACTACTTACTCTAGCTTCCCGGCAACAATTAATAGACTGGATGGAGGCGGATAAAG
TTGCAGGACCACTTCTGCGCTCGGCCCTTCCGGCTGGCTGGTTTATTGCTGATAAATCTGGAGCCGGTGA
GCGTGGGTCTCGCGGTATCATTGCAGCACTGGGGCCAGATGGTAAGCCCTCCCGTATCGTAGTTATCTAC
ACGACGGGGAGTCAGGCAACTATGGATGAACGAAATAGACAGATCGCTGAGATAGGTGCCTCACTGATTA
AGCATTGGTAACTGTCAGACCAAGTTTACTCATATATACTTTAGATTGATTTAAAACTTCATTTTTAATT
TAAAAGGATCTAGGTGAAGATCCTTTTTGATAATCTCATGACCAAAATCCCTTAACGTGAGTTTTCGTTC
CACTGAGCGTCAGACCCCGTAGAAAAGATCAAAGGATCTTCTTGAGATCCTTTTTTTCTGCGCGTAATCT
GCTGCTTGCAAACAAAAAAACCACCGCTACCAGCGGTGGTTTGTTTGCCGGATCAAGAGCTACCAACTCT
TTTTCCGAAGGTAACTGGCTTCAGCAGAGCGCAGATACCAAATACTGTTCTTCTAGTGTAGCCGTAGTTA
GGCCACCACTTCAAGAACTCTGTAGCACCGCCTACATACCTCGCTCTGCTAATCCTGTTACCAGTGGCTG
CTGCCAGTGGCGATAAGTCGTGTCTTACCGGGTTGGACTCAAGACGATAGTTACCGGATAAGGCGCAGCG
GTCGGGCTGAACGGGGGGTTCGTGCACACAGCCCAGCTTGGAGCGAACGACCTACACCGAACTGAGATAC
CTACAGCGTGAGCTATGAGAAAGCGCCACGCTTCCCGAAGGGAGAAAGGTGGACAGGTATCCGGTAAGCG
GCAGGGTCGGAACAGGAGAGCGCACGAGGGAGCTTCCAGGGGGAAACGCCTGGTATCTTTATAGTCCTGT
CGGGTTTCGCCACCTCTGACTTGAGCGTCGATTTTTGTGATGCTCGTCAGGGGGGCGGAGCCTATGGAAA
AACGCCAGCAACGCGGCCTTTTTACGGTTCCTGGCCTTTTGCTGGCCTTTTGCTCACATGTTCTTTCCTG
CGTTATCCCCTGATTCTGTGGATAACCGTATTACCGCCTTTGAGTGAGCTGATACCGCTCGCCGCAGCCG
AACGACCGAGCGCAGCGAGTCAGTGAGCGAGGAAGCGGAAGAGCGCCCAATACGCAAACCGCCTCTCCCC
GCGCGTTGGCCGATTCATTAATGCAGCTGGCACGACAGGTTTCCCGACTGGAAAGCGGGCAGTGAGCGCA
ACGCAATTAATGTGAGTTAGCTCACTCATTAGGCACCCCAGGCTTTACACTTTATGCTTCCGGCTCGTAT
GTTGTGTGGAATTGTGAGCGGATAACAATTTCACACAGGAAACAGCTATGACCATGATTACGCCAAGCGC
GCAATTAACCCTCACTAAAGGGAACAAAAGCTGGAGCTGCAAGCTTAATGTAGTCTTATGCAATACTCTT
GTAGTCTTGCAACATGGTAACGATGAGTTAGCAACATGCCTTACAAGGAGAGAAAAAGCACCGTGCATGC
CGATTGGTGGAAGTAAGGTGGTACGATCGTGCCTTATTAGGAAGGCAACAGACGGGTCTGACATGGATTG
GACGAACCACTGAATTGCCGCATTGCAGAGATATTGTATTTAAGTGCCTAGCTCGATACATAAACGGGTC
TCTCTGGTTAGACCAGATCTGAGCCTGGGAGCTCTCTGGCTAACTAGGGAACCCACTGCTTAAGCCTCAA
TAAAGCTTGCCTTGAGTGCTTCAAGTAGTGTGTGCCCGTCTGTTGTGTGACTCTGGTAACTAGAGATCCC
TCAGACCCTTTTAGTCAGTGTGGAAAATCTCTAGCAGTGGCGCCCGAACAGGGACTTGAAAGCGAAAGGG
AAACCAGAGGAGCTCTCTCGACGCAGGACTCGGCTTGCTGAAGCGCGCACGGCAAGAGGCGAGGGGCGGC
GACTGGTGAGTACGCCAAAAATTTTGACTAGCGGAGGCTAGAAGGAGAGAGATGGGTGCGAGAGCGTCAG
TATTAAGCGGGGGAGAATTAGATCGCGATGGGAAAAAATTCGGTTAAGGCCAGGGGGAAAGAAAAAATAT
AAATTAAAACATATAGTATGGGCAAGCAGGGAGCTAGAACGATTCGCAGTTAATCCTGGCCTGTTAGAAA
CATCAGAAGGCTGTAGACAAATACTGGGACAGCTACAACCATCCCTTCAGACAGGATCAGAAGAACTTAG
ATCATTATATAATACAGTAGCAACCCTCTATTGTGTGCATCAAAGGATAGAGATAAAAGACACCAAGGAA
GCTTTAGACAAGATAGAGGAAGAGCAAAACAAAAGTAAGACCACCGCACAGCAAGCGGCCGCTGATCTTC
AGACCTGGAGGAGGAGATATGAGGGACAATTGGAGAAGTGAATTATATAAATATAAAGTAGTAAAAATTG
AACCATTAGGAGTAGCACCCACCAAGGCAAAGAGAAGAGTGGTGCAGAGAGAAAAAAGAGCAGTGGGAAT
AGGAGCTTTGTTCCTTGGGTTCTTGGGAGCAGCAGGAAGCACTATGGGCGCAGCGTCAATGACGCTGACG
GTACAGGCCAGACAATTATTGTCTGGTATAGTGCAGCAGCAGAACAATTTGCTGAGGGCTATTGAGGCGC
AACAGCATCTGTTGCAACTCACAGTCTGGGGCATCAAGCAGCTCCAGGCAAGAATCCTGGCTGTGGAAAG
ATACCTAAAGGATCAACAGCTCCTGGGGATTTGGGGTTGCTCTGGAAAACTCATTTGCACCACTGCTGTG
CCTTGGAATGCTAGTTGGAGTAATAAATCTCTGGAACAGATTTGGAATCACACGACCTGGATGGAGTGGG
ACAGAGAAATTAACAATTACACAAGCTTAATACACTCCTTAATTGAAGAATCGCAAAACCAGCAAGAAAA
GAATGAACAAGAATTATTGGAATTAGATAAATGGGCAAGTTTGTGGAATTGGTTTAACATAACAAATTGG
CTGTGGTATATAAAATTATTCATAATGATAGTAGGAGGCTTGGTAGGTTTAAGAATAGTTTTTGCTGTAC
TTTCTATAGTGAATAGAGTTAGGCAGGGATATTCACCATTATCGTTTCAGACCCACCTCCCAACCCCGAG
GGGACCCGACAGGCCCGAAGGAATAGAAGAAGAAGGTGGAGAGAGAGACAGAGACAGATCCATTCGATTA
GTGAACGGATCTCGACGGTATCGGTTAACTTTTAAAAGAAAAGGGGGGATTGGGGGGTACAGTGCAGGGG
AAAGAATAGTAGACATAATAGCAACAGACATACAAACTAAAGAATTACAAAAACAAATTACAAAATTCAA
AATTTTATCGTCCAGTGTGGTGGAATTCTGCAGATATCAACTTTGTATAGAAAAGTTGGCCTCCGCGCCG
GGTTTTGGCGCCTCCCGCGGGCGCCCCCCTCCTCACGGCGAGCGCTGCCACGTCAGACGAAGGGCGCAGC
GAGCGTCCTGATCCTTCCGCCCGGACGCTCAGGACAGCGGCCCGCTGCTCATAAGACTCGGCCTTAGAAC
CCCAGTATCAGCAGAAGGACATTTTAGGACGGGACTTGGGTGACTCTAGGGCACTGGTTTTCTTTCCAGA
GAGCGGAACAGGCGAGGAAAAGTAGTCCCTTCTCGGCGATTCTGCGGAGGGATCTCCGTGGGGCGGTGAA
CGCCGATGATTATATAAGGACGCGCCGGGTGTGGCACAGCTAGTTCCGTCGCAGCCGGGATTTGGGTCGC
GGTTCTTGTTTGTGGATCGCTGTGATCGTCACTTGGTGAGTAGCGGGCTGCTGGGCTGGCCGGGGCTTTC
GTGGCCGCCGGGCCGCTCGGTGGGACGGAAGCGTGTGGAGAGACCGCCAAGGGCTGTAGTCTGGGTCCGC
GAGCAAGGTTGCCCTGAACTGGGGGTTGGGGGGAGCGCAGCAAAATGGCGGCTGTTCCCGAGTCTTGAAT
GGAAGACGCTTGTGAGGCGGGCTGTGAGGTCGTTGAAACAAGGTGGGGGGCATGGTGGGCGGCAAGAACC
CAAGGTCTTGAGGCCTTCGCTAATGCGGGAAAGCTCTTATTCGGGTGAGATGGGCTGGGGCACCATCTGG
GGACCCTGACGTGAAGTTTGTCACTGACTGGAGAACTCGGTTTGTCGTCTGTTGCGGGGGCGGCAGTTAT
GGCGGTGCCGTTGGGCAGTGCACCCGTACCTTTGGGAGCGCGCGCCCTCGTCGTGTCGTGACGTCACCCG
TTCTGTTGGCTTATAATGCAGGGTGGGGCCACCTGCCGGTAGGTGTGCGGTAGGCTTTTCTCCGTCGCAG
GACGCAGGGTTCGGGCCTAGGGTAGGCTCTCCTGAATCGACAGGCGCCGGACCTCTGGTGAGGGGAGGGA
TAAGTGAGGCGTCAGTTTCTTTGGTCGGTTTTATGTACCTATCTTCTTAAGTAGCTGAAGCTCCGGTTTT
GAACTATGCGCTCGGGGTTGGCGAGTGTGTTTTGTGAAGTTTTTTAGGCACCTTTTGAAATGTAATCATT
TGGGTCAATATGTAATTTTCAGTGTTAGACTAGTAAATTGTCCGCTAAATTCTGGCCGTTTTTGGCTTTT
TTGTTAGACACAAGTTTGTACAAAAAAGTTGGCACCATGAGCGCCAGCACGGGCGGTGGTGGGGACAGCG
GCGGCAGCGGCGGCAGTAGCAGCAGCTCACAGGCCTCCTGCGGGCCCGAGTCCTCGGGCTCCGAACTAGC
CCTGGCCACACCGGTGCCTCAGATGCTGCAGGGCCTTCTGGGCTCCGACGACGAGGAACAGGAAGACCCC
AAAGACTACTGCAAGGGCGGCTACCACCCTGTGAAGATCGGCGACGTGTTCAATGGGCGGTACCACGTGG
TGCGCAAACTGGGCTGGGGCCACTTCTCCACCGTCTGGCTCTGCTGGGACATCCAGCGCAAGCGCTTTGT
GGCCCTCAAAGTGGTGAAGAGTGCGGGGCATTACACGGAGACAGCTGTGGATGAGATCAAGCTCCTGAAA
TGTGTCCGGGACAGCGACCCCAGTGACCCCAAAAGAGAGACCATTGTCCAGCTCATTGATGACTTCAGGA
TCTCAGGAGTCAATGGAGTCCATGTGTGCATGGTGCTGGAGGTGCTGGGCCACCAGCTCCTCAAATGGAT
CATCAAGTCCAACTACCAGGGCCTGCCCGTGCCCTGCGTGAAGAGCATCGTGAGGCAGGTGCTGCACGGC
CTGGACTACCTCCACACCAAGTGCAAGATCATCCACACGGACATCAAGCCCGAGAACATCTTGCTGTGTG
TGGGGGACGCTTACATCAGGCGCCTGGCTGCCGAGGCCACGGAGTGGCAACAGGCAGGGGCGCCGCCCCC
CTCCCGCTCCATAGTCAGCACTGCCCCCCAGGAGGTCTTGACCGGTAAGCTGTCCAAAAACAAGAGGAAG
AAGATGAGGCGCAAACGGAAACAGCAGAAGCGGCTGCTGGAGGAGCGGCTGCGGGACCTGCAGAGGCTGG
AGGCCATGGAGGCTGCCACCCAGGCTGAGGACTCTGGCTTGAGACTAGACGGGGGCAGCGGCTCCACATC
CTCTTCAGGCTGTCACCCCGGGGGCGCCAGAGCAGGTCCCTCCCCAGCCTCTTCCTCCCCCGCCCCGGGG
GGCGGCCGTAGCCTCAGCGCGGGCTCACAGACCTCAGGCTTCTCCGGCTCCCTCTTCTCTCCTGCCTCCT
GCTCCATCCTCTCCGGCTCGTCCAATCAGCGAGAGACCGGGGGCCTCCTGTCGCCTAGCACACCATTCGG
TGCCTCGAACCTCCTGGTGAACCCCCTGGAGCCCCAAAATGCAGATAAGATCAAGATCAAGATCGCAGAC
CTGGGCAACGCCTGCTGGGTGCACAAGCACTTCACGGAAGACATCCAGACTCGGCAGTACCGGGCCGTCG
AGGTGCTGATCGGCGCCGAATACGGCCCCCCGGCAGACATCTGGAGCACAGCCTGCATGGCCTTCGAGCT
GGCCACTGGTGACTACCTGTTCGAGCCGCATTCTGGAGAAGACTACAGTCGTGATGAGGACCACATCGCT
CACATAGTGGAGCTTCTGGGGGACATCCCCCCAGCCTTCGCCCTCTCAGGCCGCTATTCCCGGGAGTTCT
TCAACCGGAGAGGAGAGCTGCGGCACATCCACAATCTCAAGCACTGGGGCCTGTACGAGGTACTCATGGA
AAAGTACGAGTGGCCCCTAGAGCAGGCCACACAGTTCAGCGCCTTTCTGCTGCCCATGATGGAGTACATC
CCCGAAAAGCGGGCCAGTGCCGCTGACTGCCTCCAGCACCCCTGGCTCAACCCCTTGCCAACTTTCTTGT
ACAAAGTGGGCGGCAAGCCCATCCCCAACCCCCTGCTGGGCCTGGACAGCACCGCTAGCATCCCGCTGCT
GAACGCTAAACAGATTCTGGGACAGCTGGACGGCGGGAGCGTGGCAGTCCTGCCTGTGGTCGACTCCACC
AATCAGTACCTGCTGGATCGAATCGGCGAGCTGAAGAGTGGGGATGCTTGCATTGCAGAATATCAGCAGG
CAGGGAGAGGAAGCAGAGGGAGGAAATGGTTCTCTCCTTTTGGAGCTAACCTGTACCTGAGTATGTTTTG
GCGCCTGAAGCGGGGACCAGCAGCAATCGGCCTGGGCCCGGTCATCGGAATTGTCATGGCAGAAGCGCTG
CGAAAGCTGGGAGCAGACAAGGTGCGAGTCAAATGGCCCAATGACCTGTATCTGCAGGATAGAAAGCTGG
CAGGCATCCTGGTGGAGCTGGCCGGAATAACAGGCGATGCTGCACAGATCGTCATTGGCGCCGGGATTAA
CGTGGCTATGAGGCGCGTGGAGGAAAGCGTGGTCAATCAGGGCTGGATCACACTGCAGGAAGCAGGGATT
AACCTGGACAGGAATACTCTGGCCGCTATGCTGATCCGAGAGCTGCGGGCAGCCCTGGAACTGTTCGAGC
AGGAAGGCCTGGCTCCATATCTGTCACGGTGGGAGAAGCTGGATAACTTCATCAATAGACCCGTGAAGCT
GATCATTGGGGACAAAGAGATTTTCGGGATTAGCCGGGGGATTGATAAACAGGGAGCCCTGCTGCTGGAA
CAGGACGGAGTTATCAAACCCTGGATGGGCGGAGAAATCAGTCTGCGGTCTGCCGAAAAGTAAGCCAACT
TTATTATACATAGTTGATATCCAGCACAGTGGCGGCCGCTCGACAATCAACCTCTGGATTACAAAATTTG
TGAAAGATTGACTGGTATTCTTAACTATGTTGCTCCTTTTACGCTATGTGGATACGCTGCTTTAATGCCT
TTGTATCATGCTATTGCTTCCCGTATGGCTTTCATTTTCTCCTCCTTGTATAAATCCTGGTTGCTGTCTC
TTTATGAGGAGTTGTGGCCCGTTGTCAGGCAACGTGGCGTGGTGTGCACTGTGTTTGCTGACGCAACCCC
CACTGGTTGGGGCATTGCCACCACCTGTCAGCTCCTTTCCGGGACTTTCGCTTTCCCCCTCCCTATTGCC
ACGGCGGAACTCATCGCCGCCTGCCTTGCCCGCTGCTGGACAGGGGCTCGGCTGTTGGGCACTGACAATT
CCGTGGTGTTGTCGGGGAAGCTGACGTCCTTTCCATGGCTGCTCGCCTGTGTTGCCACCTGGATTCTGCG
CGGGACGTCCTTCTGCTACGTCCCTTCGGCCCTCAATCCAGCGGACCTTCCTTCCCGCGGCCTGCTGCCG
GCTCTGCGGCCTCTTCCGCGTCTTCGCCTTCGCCCTCAGACGAGTCGGATCTCCCTTTGGGCCGCCTCCC
CGCCTGGAATTCTACCGGGTAGGGGAGGCGCTTTTCCCAAGGCAGTCTGGAGCATGCGCTTTAGCAGCCC
CGCTGGGCACTTGGCGCTACACAAGTGGCCTCTGGCCTCGCACACATTCCACATCCACCGGTAGGCGCCA
ACCGGCTCCGTTCTTTGGTGGCCCCTTCGCGCCACCTTCTACTCCTCCCCTAGTCAGGAAGTTCCCCCCC
GCCCCGCAGCTCGCGTCGTGCAGGACGTGACAAATGGAAGTAGCACGTCTCACTAGTCTCGTGCAGATGG
ACAGCACCGCTGAGCAATGGAAGCGGGTAGGCCTTTGGGGCAGCGGCCAATAGCAGCTTTGCTCCTTCGC
TTTCTGGGCTCAGAGGCTGGGAAGGGGTGGGTCCGGGGGCGGGCTCAGGGGCGGGCTCAGGGGCGGGGCG
GGCGCCCGAAGGTCCTCCGGAGGCCCGGCATTCTGCACGCTTCAAAAGCGCACGTCTGCCGCGCTGTTCT
CCTCTTCCTCATCTCCGGGCCTTTCGACCTGCAGCCCAAGCTTACCATGACCGAGTACAAGCCCACGGTG
CGCCTCGCCACCCGCGACGACGTCCCCAGGGCCGTACGCACCCTCGCCGCCGCGTTCGCCGACTACCCCG
CCACGCGCCACACCGTCGATCCGGACCGCCACATCGAGCGGGTCACCGAGCTGCAAGAACTCTTCCTCAC
GCGCGTCGGGCTCGACATCGGCAAGGTGTGGGTCGCGGACGACGGCGCCGCGGTGGCGGTCTGGACCACG
CCGGAGAGCGTCGAAGCGGGGGCGGTGTTCGCCGAGATCGGCCCGCGCATGGCCGAGTTGAGCGGTTCCC
GGCTGGCCGCGCAGCAACAGATGGAAGGCCTCCTGGCGCCGCACCGGCCCAAGGAGCCCGCGTGGTTCCT
GGCCACCGTCGGCGTCTCGCCCGACCACCAGGGCAAGGGTCTGGGCAGCGCCGTCGTGCTCCCCGGAGTG
GAGGCGGCCGAGCGCGCCGGGGTGCCCGCCTTCCTGGAGACCTCCGCGCCCCGCAACCTCCCCTTCTACG
AGCGGCTCGGCTTCACCGTCACCGCCGACGTCGAGGTGCCCGAAGGACCGCGCACCTGGTGCATGACCCG
CAAGCCCGGTGCCTGACGCCCGCCCCACGACCCGCAGCGCCCGACCGAAAGGAGCGCACGACCCCATGCA
TCTCGAGGGCCCGGTACCTTTAAGACCAATGACTTACAAGGCAGCTGTAGATCTTAGCCACTTTTTAAAA
GAAAAGGGGGGACTGGAAGGGCTAGCTCACTCCCAACGAAGACAAGATCTGCTTTTTGCTTGTACTGGGT
CTCTCTGGTTAGACCAGATCTGAGCCTGGGAGCTCTCTGGCTAACTAGGGAACCCACTGCTTAAGCCTCA
ATAAAGCTTGCCTTGAGTGCTTCAAGTAGTGTGTGCCCGTCTGTTGTGTGACTCTGGTAACTAGAGATCC
CTCAGACCCTTTTAGTCAGTGTGGAAAATCTCTAGCAGTAGTAGTTCATGTCATCTTATTATTCAGTATT
TATAACTTGCAAAGAAATGAATATCAGAGAGTGAGAGGAACTTGTTTATTGCAGCTTATAATGGTTACAA
ATAAAGCAATAGCATCACAAATTTCACAAATAAAGCATTTTTTTCACTGCATTCTAGTTGTGGTTTGTCC
AAACTCATCAATGTATCTTATCATGTCTGGCTCTAGCTATCCCGCCCCTAACTCCGCCCATCCCGCCCCT
AACTCCGCCCAGTTCCGCCCATTCTCCGCCCCATGGCTGACTAATTTTTTTTATTTATGCAGAGGCCGAG
GCCGCCTCGGCCTCTGAGCTATTCCAGAAGTAGTGAGGAGGCTTTTTTGGAGGCCTAGGGACGTACCCAA
TTCGCCCTATAGTGAGTCGTATTACGCGCGCTCACTGGCCGTCGTTTTACAACGTCGTGACTGGGAAAAC
CCTGGCGTTACCCAACTTAATCGCCTTGCAGCACATCCCCCTTTCGCCAGCTGGCGTAATAGCGAAGAGG
CCCGCACCGATCGCCCTTCCCAACAGTTGCGCAGCCTGAATGGCGAATGGG
[124 nt withheld, positions 10692-10815]
C
[91 nt withheld, positions 10817-10907]
A
[49 nt withheld, positions 10909-10957]
CCTTTGACGTTGGAGTCCACGTTCTTT
[37 nt withheld, positions 10985-11021]
ACCCTATCTCGGTCTATTCTTTTGATTTATAAGGGATTTTGCCGATTTCGGCCTATTGGTTAAAAAATGA
GCTGATTTAACAAAAATTTAACGCGAATTTTAACAAAATATTAACGCTTACAATTT
Features (pLannotate 1.2.2; 31 found; start..end, strand, type, name):
     26..130     +  promoter       AmpR promoter: bla
    131..991     +  CDS            AmpR: β-lactamase; bla; confers resistance to ampicillin, carbenicillin, and related antibiotics
   1162..1750    +  rep_origin     ori: high-copy-number ColE1/pMB1/pBR322/pUC origin of replication
   1933..2025    +  CDS            lacI (fragment): lac repressor; lacI; The lac repressor binds to the lac operator to inhibit transcription in E. coli. This inhibition can be relieved by adding lactose or isopropyl-β-D-thiogalactopyranoside (IPTG).
   2038..2059    +  protein_bind   CAP binding site: CAP binding activates transcription in the presence of cAMP. E. coli catabolite activator protein
   2074..2104    +  promoter       lac promoter: promoter for the E. coli lac operon
   2108..2130    +  protein_bind   lac operator (fragment): The lac repressor binds to the lac operator to inhibit transcription in E. coli. This inhibition can be relieved by adding lactose or isopropyl-β-D-thiogalactopyranoside (IPTG). lac repressor encoded by lacI
   2173..2191    +  promoter       T3 promoter: promoter for bacteriophage T3 RNA polymerase
   2219..2445    +  promoter       RSV promoter: Rous sarcoma virus enhancer/promoter
   2446..2626    +  LTR            5' LTR (truncated): truncated 5' long terminal repeat (LTR) from HIV-1
   2673..2798    +  misc_feature   HIV-1 Ψ: packaging signal of human immunodeficiency virus type 1
   2782..3145    +  CDS            HIV-1 gag (fragment): gag protein from human immunodeficiency virus 1; gag
   3291..3524    +  misc_feature   RRE: The Rev response element (RRE) of HIV-1 allows for Rev-dependent mRNA export from the nucleus to the cytoplasm.
   3901..4001    +  CDS            Rev (fragment): human immunodeficiency virus 1 (HIV-1) Rev protein; rev; enhances nuclear export of unspliced and incompletely spliced viral mRNAs
   4020..4136    +  misc_feature   cPPT/CTS: central polypurine tract and central termination sequence of HIV-1
   4168..4188    +  protein_bind   attB4: mutant version of attB; core recombination site for the Gateway® BP reaction BP Clonase™
   4188..5399    +  promoter       UbC promoter: human ubiquitin C promoter
   5401..5418    +  protein_bind   attB1 (fragment): mutant version of attB; core recombination site for the Gateway® BP reaction BP Clonase™
   5427..7124    +  CDS            SRPK3: SRPK3_HUMAN - Also known as MSSK1, STK23. Experimental evidence at protein level: Swiss-Prot protein existence level 1. Serine/arginine-rich protein-specific kinase which specifically phosphorylates its substrates at serine residues located in regions rich in arginine/serine dipeptides, known as RS domains. Phosphorylates the SR splicing factor SRSF1 and the lamin-B receptor (LBR) in vitro. Required for normal muscle development (By similarity). From Homo sapiens (Human).
   7132..7149    -  protein_bind   attB2 (fragment): mutant version of attB; core recombination site for the Gateway® BP reaction BP Clonase™
   7200..7970    +  CDS            miniTurbo: N-terminally truncated mutant of the E. coli biotin ligase BioID engineered for improved catalytic efficiency (Branon et al., 2018)
   8025..8613    +  misc_feature   WPRE: woodchuck hepatitis virus posttranscriptional regulatory element
   8627..9126    +  promoter       PGK promoter: mouse phosphoglycerate kinase 1 promoter
   9147..9746    +  CDS            PuroR: puromycin N-acetyltransferase; pac from Streptomyces alboniger; confers resistance to puromycin
   9814..9951    +  CDS            nef (fragment): NEF_HV1LA - Experimental evidence at protein level: Swiss-Prot protein existence level 1. Extracellular Nef protein targets CD4(+) T-lymphocytes for apoptosis by interacting with CXCR4 surface receptors. From Human immunodeficiency virus type 1 group M subtype B (isolate Lai) (HIV-1).
   9937..10117   +  LTR            5' LTR (truncated): truncated 5' long terminal repeat (LTR) from HIV-1
  10189..10310   +  polyA_signal   SV40 poly(A) signal: SV40 polyadenylation signal
  10350..10485   +  rep_origin     SV40 ori: SV40 origin of replication
  10506..10524   -  promoter       T7 promoter: promoter for bacteriophage T7 RNA polymerase
  10532..10687   +  CDS            lacZα (fragment): LacZα fragment of β-galactosidase; lacZ fragment
  10692..11120   +  rep_origin     f1 ori (sequence partly withheld): f1 bacteriophage origin of replication; arrow indicates direction of (+) strand synthesis
