[The description below was written by a language model from this plasmid's Addgene catalogue record and pLannotate feature annotations shown in this document.]
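Description:
p667-UBC-SRPK3-V5-miniTurbo_IDG-K is a lentiviral mammalian expression plasmid built on the pDest667 Gateway destination backbone, with a sequenced length of about 11.1 kb. It is propagated in E. coli under ampicillin selection (AmpR/bla). The feature table annotates a ColE1/pUC-type origin, although the catalogue entry lists the plasmid as low copy. An f1 ori, an SV40 ori and remnants of lac/lacZα and T3/T7 promoter sequences from the cloning backbone are also present. The viral frame has a third-generation-style layout. An RSV promoter drives a truncated HIV-1 5' LTR, followed by the Ψ packaging signal with a partial gag fragment, the RRE for Rev-dependent RNA export, and the cPPT/CTS. A second truncated LTR and an SV40 poly(A) signal sit at the 3' end.

Between the LTRs, the human ubiquitin C promoter drives the human SRPK3 open reading frame. SRPK3 is a serine/arginine-rich protein-specific kinase that phosphorylates RS-domain substrates. The flanking attB4, attB1 and attB2 sites are consistent with multisite Gateway assembly of the promoter, ORF and tag modules. SRPK3 is fused at its C-terminus to V5-miniTurbo. The table annotates miniTurbo, an engineered truncated E. coli biotin ligase, but not the V5 epitope, which is recorded only in the catalogue fields. A WPRE follows to enhance transcript expression, and a separate PGK promoter–PuroR cassette allows puromycin selection of transduced cells.

The construct was made within a programme on understudied kinases. It is used to express the tagged kinase in mammalian cells for proximity-dependent biotinylation proteomics, which maps SRPK3 protein-proximity networks.
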