Addgene plasmid #189904: p667-UBC-SRPK3-V5-miniTurbo_IDG-K
Purpose: Gateway destination clone of SRPK3 (human) tagged with C-terminal V5-miniTurbo for generating protein-proximity networks using proximity-dependent biotinylation proteomics
Depositing lab: Ben Major. Depositing organization: Washington University in Saint Louis.
Backbone
  Vector backbone: pDest667
  Backbone manufacturer: PEL
  Backbone size w/o insert (bp): 9014
  Vector type: Mammalian Expression, Lentiviral ; Gateway Destination
  Selectable markers: Puromycin
Growth in bacteria
  Bacterial resistance: Ampicillin, 100 μg/mL
  Growth temperature: 30°C
  Growth strain: DH10B
  Copy number: Low Copy
Gene/Insert
  Gene/Insert name: SRPK3 (alt names: SRPK3-V5-miniTurbo; V5-miniTurbo)
  Species: H. sapiens (human)
  Entrez Gene: SRPK3 (a.k.a. MSSK1, STK23, MSSK-1, MGC102944)
  Promoter: Ubiquitin
  Tag / fusion protein: V5-miniTurbo (C terminal on insert)
  Cloning method: Gateway Cloning
  Sequencing primers: 5′ TGAAGCTCCGGTTTTGAACT; 3′ CATTTCCTCCCTCTGCTTCC
Terms and licenses: Academic/Nonprofit Terms; Industry Terms: Not Available to Industry
Depositor comments: These plasmids were generated as part of the Illuminating the Druggable Genome (IDG) program sponsored by the NIH Common Fund. The goal of this program is to identify, gather, and distribute information and resources for proteins that currently are not well-studied yet belong to commonly drug-targeted protein families: protein kinases, non-olfactory G-protein coupled receptors (GPCRs), and ion channels. The IDG program is designed to develop fundamental research tools for understudied proteins, elucidate their function, and disseminate the IDG-related resources and data to the greater scientific community. These lentiviral gateway destination plasmids were generated, as part of the Kinase-Data and Resource Generating Center (DRGC), using the single fragment or multisite gateway cloning technology. They were used for generating proteomics-based protein-interaction and protein-proximity networks that can be accessed through the kinase-DRGC website https://darkkinome.org/. Each plasmid has either an N- or C-terminal fusion protein (Flag/ V5/V5-miniTurbo/V5-TurboID/miniTurbo-V5/TurboID-V5) tagged understudied kinase driven under either a CMV or Ubiquitin (UBC) promoter. All inserts in the pENTR plasmids used to generate the deposited destination plasmids were end-sequenced and insert size validated prior to multi-site gateway cloning. The combined insert size of the single fragment or three fragment destination plasmids were confirmed by restriction digestion (BsrGI, and EcoRV for pDest667; BsrGI, EcoRV, and BstZ17I for pDest663; and BsrGI for pHAGE) and all plasmids were partially sequenced to ensure in-frame ORFs and fusion tags.
How to cite: p667-UBC-SRPK3-V5-miniTurbo_IDG-K was a gift from Ben Major (Addgene plasmid # 189904 ; http://n2t.net/addgene:189904 ; RRID:Addgene_189904)
